Addgene plasmid #234803: p3A2-Flag
Purpose: Mammalian expression of bovine arrestin-2 with C-terminal Flag tag
Depositing lab: Vsevolod Gurevich. Depositing organization: Vanderbilt University. Publication: Ubiquitin ligase parkin promotes Mdm2-arrestin interaction but inhibits arrestin ubiquitination. Ahmed MR, Zhan X, Song X, Kook S, Gurevich VV, Gurevich EV. Biochemistry. 2011 May 10;50(18):3749-63. doi: 10.1021/bi200175q. Epub 2011 Apr 12. PubMed 21466165.
Backbone
  Vector backbone: pcDNA3
  Vector type: Mammalian Expression
Growth in bacteria
  Bacterial resistance: Ampicillin, 100 μg/mL
  Growth temperature: 37°C
  Growth strain: DH5alpha
  Copy number: High Copy
Gene/Insert
  Gene/Insert name: Arrestin-2
  Species: B. taurus (bovine)
  Mutation: none
  Entrez Gene: ARRB2
  Tag / fusion protein: Flag (C terminal on insert)
  Cloning method: Restriction Enzyme; 5′ cloning site Unknown (unknown if destroyed)
Terms and licenses: Academic/Nonprofit Terms; Industry Terms: Not Available to Industry
How to cite: p3A2-Flag was a gift from Vsevolod Gurevich (Addgene plasmid # 234803 ; http://n2t.net/addgene:234803 ; RRID:Addgene_234803)
