[The description below was written by a language model from this plasmid's Addgene catalogue record and pLannotate feature annotations shown in this document.]
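Description:
p3A2-Flag is a mammalian expression plasmid built on the pcDNA3 backbone that encodes wild-type bovine arrestin-2 with a C-terminal Flag epitope. In the sequenced 6,875-nt record, the arrestin open reading frame sits downstream of the human cytomegalovirus immediate-early enhancer and promoter and is followed by the bovine growth hormone polyadenylation signal, the standard pcDNA3 arrangement for strong constitutive expression in transfected mammalian cells. A short match to a FLAG epitope directly abuts the 3′ end of the coding sequence, consistent with a single C-terminal Flag tag rather than a 3xFLAG array. T7 and SP6 phage promoters flank the insert, with a second SP6 site lying just upstream of the coding sequence. These can serve for in vitro transcription or as sequencing primer sites.

One discrepancy is worth noting. The catalogue entry lists the Entrez gene as ARRB2, but the feature annotation matches the insert to bovine ARRB1. This fits the systematic nomenclature in which arrestin-2 is β-arrestin-1, so the sequence-based assignment agrees with the insert name.

The plasmid is propagated in E. coli through a high-copy ColE1/pUC-type origin with β-lactamase conferring ampicillin resistance, and it also carries an f1 origin. A neomycin phosphotransferase cassette, driven by the SV40 early promoter and terminated by an SV40 poly(A) signal, allows G418 selection of stable mammalian transfectants. Small annotated fragments such as lac regulatory elements, ble, bom and an HIV LTR-like match appear to be backbone remnants without a stated function. The associated work concerns arrestin interactions with Mdm2 and parkin and arrestin ubiquitination, where a Flag-tagged arrestin would suit detection and immunoprecipitation.
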