Features (pLannotate 1.2.2; 23 found; start..end, strand, type, name):
    112..903     -  CDS            neo: KKA2_KLEPN - Also known as kan, nptII. Experimental evidence at protein level: Swiss-Prot protein existence level 1. Resistance to kanamycin, neomycin, paromomycin, ribostamycin, butirosin and gentamicin B. From Klebsiella pneumoniae.
    970..1299    -  promoter       SV40 promoter: SV40 enhancer and early promoter
   1313..1741    -  rep_origin     f1 ori (sequence partly withheld): f1 bacteriophage origin of replication; arrow indicates direction of (+) strand synthesis
   1762..1783    -  promoter       SV40 promoter (fragment): SV40 enhancer and early promoter
   1787..2011    -  polyA_signal   bGH poly(A) signal: bovine growth hormone polyadenylation signal
   2037..2055    +  promoter       SP6 promoter: promoter for bacteriophage SP6 RNA polymerase
   2184..2209    -  CDS            3xFLAG (fragment): three tandem FLAG® epitope tags
   2208..3461    -  CDS            ARRB1: ARRB1_BOVIN - Experimental evidence at protein level: Swiss-Prot protein existence level 1. Functions in regulating agonist-mediated G-protein coupled receptor (GPCR) signaling by mediating both receptor desensitization and resensitization processes. During homologous desensitization, beta- arrestins bind to the GPRK-phosphorylated receptor and sterically preclude its coupling to the cognate G-protein; the binding appears to require additional receptor determinants exposed only in the active receptor conformation. The beta-arrestins target many receptors for internalization by acting as endocy
   3492..3510    -  promoter       SP6 promoter: promoter for bacteriophage SP6 RNA polymerase
   3602..3620    -  promoter       T7 promoter: promoter for bacteriophage T7 RNA polymerase
   3636..3669    -  LTR            5' LTR (truncated) (fragment): truncated 5' long terminal repeat (LTR) from HIV-1
   3665..3868    -  promoter       CMV promoter: human cytomegalovirus (CMV) immediate early promoter
   3869..4248    -  enhancer       CMV enhancer: human cytomegalovirus immediate early enhancer
   4403..4455    +  misc_feature   bom (fragment): basis of mobility region from pBR322
   4514..4618    +  promoter       AmpR promoter: bla
   4619..5479    +  CDS            AmpR: β-lactamase; bla; confers resistance to ampicillin, carbenicillin, and related antibiotics
   5650..6238    +  rep_origin     ori: high-copy-number ColE1/pMB1/pBR322/pUC origin of replication
   6421..6513    +  CDS            lacI (fragment): lac repressor; lacI; The lac repressor binds to the lac operator to inhibit transcription in E. coli. This inhibition can be relieved by adding lactose or isopropyl-β-D-thiogalactopyranoside (IPTG).
   6526..6547    +  protein_bind   CAP binding site: CAP binding activates transcription in the presence of cAMP. E. coli catabolite activator protein
   6562..6592    +  promoter       lac promoter: promoter for the E. coli lac operon
   6600..6616    +  protein_bind   lac operator: The lac repressor binds to the lac operator to inhibit transcription in E. coli. This inhibition can be relieved by adding lactose or isopropyl-β-D-thiogalactopyranoside (IPTG). lac repressor encoded by lacI
   6689..6810    -  polyA_signal   SV40 poly(A) signal: SV40 polyadenylation signal
   6805..88      -  CDS            ble (fragment) (across the origin): BLE_KLEPN - Experimental evidence at protein level: Swiss-Prot protein existence level 1. Binding protein with a strong affinity to the bleomycin family of antibiotics. Binds to CL990; an antimitotic-antibiotic compound. From Klebsiella pneumoniae.
>Addgene plasmid #234803 | p3A2-Flag | addgene full sequence | sequence record 469808 | Addgene NGS Result
AAACGATTCCGAAGCCCAACCTTTCATAGAAGGCGGCGGTGGAATCGAAATCTCGTGATGGCAGGTTGGG
CGTCGCTTGGTCGGTCATTTCGAACCCCAGAGTCCCGCTCAGAAGAACTCGTCAAGAAGGCGATAGAAGG
CGATGCGCTGCGAATCGGGAGCGGCGATACCGTAAAGCACGAGGAAGCGGTCAGCCCATTCGCCGCCAAG
CTCTTCAGCAATATCACGGGTAGCCAACGCTATGTCCTGATAGCGGTCCGCCACACCCAGCCGGCCACAG
TCGATGAATCCAGAAAAGCGGCCATTTTCCACCATGATATTCGGCAAGCAGGCATCGCCATGGGTCACGA
CGAGATCCTCGCCGTCGGGCATGCGCGCCTTGAGCCTGGCGAACAGTTCGGCTGGCGCGAGCCCCTGATG
CTCTTCGTCCAGATCATCCTGATCGACAAGACCGGCTTCCATCCGAGTACGTGCTCGCTCGATGCGATGT
TTCGCTTGGTGGTCGAATGGGCAGGTAGCCGGATCAAGCGTATGCAGCCGCCGCATTGCATCAGCCATGA
TGGATACTTTCTCGGCAGGAGCAAGGTGAGATGACAGGAGATCCTGCCCCGGCACTTCGCCCAATAGCAG
CCAGTCCCTTCCCGCTTCAGTGACAACGTCGAGCACAGCTGCGCAAGGAACGCCCGTCGTGGCCAGCCAC
GATAGCCGCGCTGCCTCGTCCTGCAGTTCATTCAGGGCACCGGACAGGTCGGTCTTGACAAAAAGAACCG
GGCGCCCCTGCGCTGACAGCCGGAACACGGCGGCATCAGAGCAGCCGATTGTCTGTTGTGCCCAGTCATA
GCCGAATAGCCTCTCCACCCAAGCGGCCGGAGAACCTGCGTGCAATCCATCTTGTTCAATCATGCGAAAC
GATCCTCATCCTGTCTCTTGATCAGATCCGAAAATGGATATACAAGCTCCCGGGAGCTTTTTGCAAAAGC
CTAGGCCTCCAAAAAAGCCTCCTCACTACTTCTGGAATAGCTCAGAGGCAGAGGCGGCCTCGGCCTCTGC
ATAAATAAAAAAAATTAGTCAGCCATGGGGCGGAGAATGGGCGGAACTGGGCGGAGTTAGGGGCGGGATG
GGCGGAGTTAGGGGCGGGACTATGGTTGCTGACTAATTGAGATGCATGCTTTGCATACTTCTGCCTGCTG
GGGAGCCTGGGGACTTTCCACACCTGGTTGCTGACTAATTGAGATGCATGCTTTGCATACTTCTGCCTGC
TGGGGAGCCTGGGGACTTTCCACACCCTAACTGACACACATTCCACAGAATTAATTCGCGTTAAATTTTT
GTTAAATCAGCTCATTTTTTAACCAATAGGCCGAAATCGGCAAAATCCCTTATAAATCAAAAGAATAGAC
CGAGATAGGGT
[37 nt withheld, positions 1412-1448]
AAAGAACGTGGACTCCAACGTCAAAGG
[49 nt withheld, positions 1476-1524]
T
[91 nt withheld, positions 1526-1616]
G
[124 nt withheld, positions 1618-1741]
GGGGATACCCCCTAGAGCCCCAGCTGGTTCTTTCCGCCTCAGAAGCCATAGAGCCCACCGCATCCCCAGC
ATGCCTGCTATTGTCTTCCCAATCCTCCCCCTTGCTGTCCTGCCCCACCCCACCCCCCAGAATAGAATGA
CACCTACTCAGACAATGCGATGCAATTTCCTCATTTTATTAGGAAAGGACAGTGGGAGTGGCACCTTCCA
GGGTCAAGGAAGGCACGGGGGAGGGGCAAACAACAGATGGCTGGCAACTAGAAGGCACAGTCGAGGCTGA
TCAGCGAGCTCTAGCATTTAGGTGACACTATAGAATAGGGCCCCCTGGTAGAAACTGGAAGAACAAAGGG
GAGGGGGAGCCAGGACAGGAAGAAGACGAACAAGCATCCTAGTGCATGAGAGTGGACCTGGAGCTGCCCG
GAGGGAGGGCAGCCCCAGTCTACTTATCGTCGTCATCCTTGTAATCTCTGTCGTTGAGCCGCGGAGAGCC
GGTACCATCCTCCTCTTCCTCCTTGTCATCCTTCATGCCTTTTAGTCTCTGGCGGGCAAAGTCCTCAAAC
ACAATGTCGTCATCGTTGGTGTCAAGTTCTATGAGATTGGTATCTACCGGCGTCTCGTGCTCTGGAACTT
CCCGGTGTGGGGGTTCCTCTTTGGGCTTGGGGTGCATTAGGGTGAAAGGCAGTTCCACGGCCACATCACT
GGATGCAAGATCTCCCAACAGGCCGCCACGAGACACCACCAGCTTCACTTTCACTTTGTAGGAAACAATG
ATGCCCAGGATCTCCCGGTTGGCTCCTTCCCTCAACAGGGTGCTGGAGGCCAGGTTCGTGTCCTCGTGTT
TGAGCTTCCCGTCCAGGGCGAGGCCCCGCTTCTCTCGATTGTTGGCCAGGAAGGGGGTCAGCGTGTAGAC
CTTGCAGAACGTAGAGCTGGGTGCCACTGTGTCATCAGCCTCTTCCATGGCCACAGGGCACTTGTACTGG
GCTGTGTTGAACAGACAGATGTCTGCATACTGGCGCACCGAGATCTTGATCTTCTTCACCGTCTTGTTGG
TGTTGTTGGTGACATGGACGTTGACACTGATGGGTTCTCCGTGGTAGTAGATCTCCTTGTCCAGGGAGGC
CTCCAGATGCAAGGGCTTGTCTGACATGAGGAACTGCCTGGTGGTCTCGGCCGTGGGCTGGGGGCCAGGC
CTCTCTGGGGCATACTGAACCTTCCGGATGACCAGGCGCACAGAATTCCGCTTGTGGATCTTCTCCTCCA
GGTTCTCCGCACAGAAGGCTTTCACTTCGTAGTCCACACCGCAGGCCTTCCCTGTATCTTCAGGTCCCGG
CTGCAAAGTCACAGAGCATGGGAGGTTCGGAGGGATCTCAAAGGTGAAAGGGTAGGCATGCTCGCCCAGC
TTCTTGATGAGGCGCTCCTGCAGCCGCGTCAGGGGCTTCTTGTCCTCAGGGGCCGGCGGGAAAGACTGCA
CGTTGGCCACAAACAGGTCCTTGCGAAAGGTCAGGCCCAGGACATCCAGGTCCTCCCGGCCGTAGCGGAA
GGCGCAGGTCAGCGTCACATAGACTCTCCTCTCCTTGAGATACTCCGGATCCACAAGAACCACTCCATCC
ACGGGCTCCACGAGGTCGATGTGGTCCACAAAGTCCCGCTTTCCCAGATAGACGGTGAGCTTTCCATTGG
GGCTCGCCTTCTTGAACACCCGCGTCCCTTTGTCGCCCATGGTGGTTTAAAAAAAAAAGAATTCTTGTAT
TCTATAGTGTCACCTAAATCGCGGCCGCCAGTGTGATGGATATCTGCAGAATTCCAGCACACTGGCGGCC
GTTACTAGTGGATCCGAGCTCGGTACCAAGCTTGGGTCTCCCTATAGTGAGTCGTATTAATTTCGATAAG
CCAGTAAGCAGTGGGTTCTCTAGTTAGCCAGAGAGCTCTGCTTATATAGACCTCCCACCGTACACGCCTA
CCGCCCATTTGCGTCAATGGGGCGGAGTTGTTACGACATTTTGGAAAGTCCCGTTGATTTTGGTGCCAAA
ACAAACTCCCATTGACGTCAATGGGGTGGAGACTTGGAAATCCCCGTGAGTCAAACCGCTATCCACGCCC
ATTGATGTACTGCCAAAACCGCATCACCATGGTAATAGCGATGACTAATACGTAGATGTACTGCCAAGTA
GGAAAGTCCCATAAGGTCATGTACTGGGCATAATGCCAGGCGGGCCATTTACCGTCATTGACGTCAATAG
GGGGCGTACTTGGCATATGATACACTTGATGTACTGCCAAGTGGGCAGTTTACCGTAAATACTCCACCCA
TTGACGTCAATGGAAAGTCCCTATTGGCGTTACTATGGGAACATACGTCATTATTGACGTCAATGGGCGG
GGGTCGTTGGGCGGTCAGCCAGGCGGGCCATTTACCGTAAGTTATGTAACGCGGAACTCCATATATGGGC
TATGAACTAATGACCCCGTAATTGATTACTATTAATAACTAGTCAATAATCAATGTCAACGCGTATATCT
GGCCCGTACATCGCGAAGCAGCGCAAAACGCCTAACCCTAAGCAGATTCTTCATGCAATTGTCGGTCAAG
CCTTGCCTTGTTGTAGCTTAAATTTTGCTCGCGCACTACTCAGCGACCTCCAACACACAAGCAGGGAGCA
GATACTGGCTTAACTATGCGGCATCAGAGCAGATTGTACTGAGAGTGCACCATAGGGGATCGGGAGATCT
CCCGATCCGTCGACGTCAGGTGGCACTTTTCGGGGAAATGTGCGCGGAACCCCTATTTGTTTATTTTTCT
AAATACATTCAAATATGTATCCGCTCATGAGACAATAACCCTGATAAATGCTTCAATAATATTGAAAAAG
GAAGAGTATGAGTATTCAACATTTCCGTGTCGCCCTTATTCCCTTTTTTGCGGCATTTTGCCTTCCTGTT
TTTGCTCACCCAGAAACGCTGGTGAAAGTAAAAGATGCTGAAGATCAGTTGGGTGCACGAGTGGGTTACA
TCGAACTGGATCTCAACAGCGGTAAGATCCTTGAGAGTTTTCGCCCCGAAGAACGTTTTCCAATGATGAG
CACTTTTAAAGTTCTGCTATGTGGCGCGGTATTATCCCGTATTGACGCCGGGCAAGAGCAACTCGGTCGC
CGCATACACTATTCTCAGAATGACTTGGTTGAGTACTCACCAGTCACAGAAAAGCATCTTACGGATGGCA
TGACAGTAAGAGAATTATGCAGTGCTGCCATAACCATGAGTGATAACACTGCGGCCAACTTACTTCTGAC
AACGATCGGAGGACCGAAGGAGCTAACCGCTTTTTTGCACAACATGGGGGATCATGTAACTCGCCTTGAT
CGTTGGGAACCGGAGCTGAATGAAGCCATACCAAACGACGAGCGTGACACCACGATGCCTGTAGCAATGG
CAACAACGTTGCGCAAACTATTAACTGGCGAACTACTTACTCTAGCTTCCCGGCAACAATTAATAGACTG
GATGGAGGCGGATAAAGTTGCAGGACCACTTCTGCGCTCGGCCCTTCCGGCTGGCTGGTTTATTGCTGAT
AAATCTGGAGCCGGTGAGCGTGGGTCTCGCGGTATCATTGCAGCACTGGGGCCAGATGGTAAGCCCTCCC
GTATCGTAGTTATCTACACGACGGGGAGTCAGGCAACTATGGATGAACGAAATAGACAGATCGCTGAGAT
AGGTGCCTCACTGATTAAGCATTGGTAACTGTCAGACCAAGTTTACTCATATATACTTTAGATTGATTTA
AAACTTCATTTTTAATTTAAAAGGATCTAGGTGAAGATCCTTTTTGATAATCTCATGACCAAAATCCCTT
AACGTGAGTTTTCGTTCCACTGAGCGTCAGACCCCGTAGAAAAGATCAAAGGATCTTCTTGAGATCCTTT
TTTTCTGCGCGTAATCTGCTGCTTGCAAACAAAAAAACCACCGCTACCAGCGGTGGTTTGTTTGCCGGAT
CAAGAGCTACCAACTCTTTTTCCGAAGGTAACTGGCTTCAGCAGAGCGCAGATACCAAATACTGTTCTTC
TAGTGTAGCCGTAGTTAGGCCACCACTTCAAGAACTCTGTAGCACCGCCTACATACCTCGCTCTGCTAAT
CCTGTTACCAGTGGCTGCTGCCAGTGGCGATAAGTCGTGTCTTACCGGGTTGGACTCAAGACGATAGTTA
CCGGATAAGGCGCAGCGGTCGGGCTGAACGGGGGGTTCGTGCACACAGCCCAGCTTGGAGCGAACGACCT
ACACCGAACTGAGATACCTACAGCGTGAGCTATGAGAAAGCGCCACGCTTCCCGAAGGGAGAAAGGCGGA
CAGGTATCCGGTAAGCGGCAGGGTCGGAACAGGAGAGCGCACGAGGGAGCTTCCAGGGGGAAACGCCTGG
TATCTTTATAGTCCTGTCGGGTTTCGCCACCTCTGACTTGAGCGTCGATTTTTGTGATGCTCGTCAGGGG
GGCGGAGCCTATGGAAAAACGCCAGCAACGCGGCCTTTTTACGGTTCCTGGCCTTTTGCTGGCCTTTTGC
TCACATGTTCTTTCCTGCGTTATCCCCTGATTCTGTGGATAACCGTATTACCGCCTTTGAGTGAGCTGAT
ACCGCTCGCCGCAGCCGAACGACCGAGCGCAGCGAGTCAGTGAGCGAGGAAGCGGAAGAGCGCCCAATAC
GCAAACCGCCTCTCCCCGCGCGTTGGCCGATTCATTAATGCAGCTGGCACGACAGGTTTCCCGACTGGAA
AGCGGGCAGTGAGCGCAACGCAATTAATGTGAGTTAGCTCACTCATTAGGCACCCCAGGCTTTACACTTT
ATGCTTCCGGCTCGTATGTTGTGTGGAATTGTGAGCGGATAACAATTTCACACAGGAAACAGCTATGACC
ATGATTACGCCAAGCTCTAGCTAGAGGTCGACGGTATACAGACATGATAAGATACATTGATGAGTTTGGA
CAAACCACAACTAGAATGCAGTGAAAAAAATGCTTTATTTGTGAAATTTGTGATGCTATTGCTTTATTTG
TAACCATTATAAGCTGCAATAAACAAGTTGGGGTGGGCGAAGAACTCCAGCATGAGATCCCCGCGCTGGA
GGATCATCCAGCCGGCGTCCCGGA
